>Addgene plasmid #23390 | pDONR223-DAPK2 | depositor partial sequence | sequence record 10967 | Author sequence
ATGTTCCAGGCCTCAATGAGGAGTCCAAACATGGAGCCATTCAAGCAGCAGAAGGTGGAGGACTTTTATG
ACATCGGAGAGGAGCTGGGGAGTGGCCAGTTTGCCATCGTGAAGAAGTGCCGGGAGAAGAGCACGGGGCT
TGAGTATGCAGCCAAGTTCATCAAGAAGCGGCAGAGCCGGGCGAGCCGGCGCGGTGTGAGCCGGGAGGAG
ATCGAGCGGGAGGTGAGCATCCTGCGGCAGGTGCTGCACCACAATGTCATCACGCTGCACGACGTCTATG
AGAACCGCACCGACGTGGTGCTCATCCTTGAGCTAGTGTCTGGAGGAGAGCTCTTCGATTTCCTGGCCCA
GAAGGAGTCACTGAGTGAGGAGGAGGCCACCAGCTTCATTAAGCAGATCCTGGATGGGGTGAACTACCTT
CACACAAAGAAAATTGCTCACTTTGATCTCAAGCCAGAAAACATTATGTTGTTAGACAAGAATATTCCCA
TTCCACACATCAAGCTGATTGACTTTGGTCTGGCTCACGAAATAGAAGATGGAGTTGAATTTAAGAATAT
TTTTGGGACGCCGGAATTTGTTGCTCCAGAAATTGTGAACTACGAGCCCCTGGGTCTGGAGGCTGACATG
TGGAGCATAGGCGTCATCACCTACATCCTCTTAAGTGGAGCATCCCCTTTCCTGGGAGACACGAAGCAGG
AAACACTGGCAAATATCACAGCAGTGAGTTACGACTTTGATGAGGAATTCTTCAGCCAGACGAGCGAGCT
GGCCAAGGACTTTATTCGGAAGCTTCTGGTTAAAGAGACCCGGAAACGGCTCACAATCCAAGAGGCTCTC
AGACACCCCTGGATCACGCCGGTGGACAACCAGCAAGCCATGGTGCGCAGGGAGTCTGTGGTCAATCTGG
AGAACTTCAGGAAGCAGTATGTCCGCAGGCGGTGGAAGCTTTCCTTCAGCATCGTGTCCCTGTGCAACCA
CCTCACCCGCTCGCTGATGAAGAAGGTGCACCTGAGGCCGGATGAGGACCTGAGGAACTGTGAGAGTGAC
ACTGAGGAGGACATCGCCAGGAGGAAAGCCCTCCACCCACGGAGGAGGAGCAGCACCTCCTTG
