>Addgene plasmid #23390 | pDONR223-DAPK2 | addgene partial sequence | sequence record 29217 | 23390 with M13pUC-fwd
AGCTCGGGCCCAATAATGATTTTATTTTGACTGATAGTGACCTGTTCGTTGCAACAAATTGATGAGCAAT
GCTTTTTTATAATGCCAACTTTGTACAAAAAAGTTGGCACCATGTTCCAGGCCTCAATGAGGAGTCCAAA
CATGGAGCCATTCAAGCAGCAGAAGGTGGAGGACTTTTATGACATCGGAGAGGAGCTGGGGAGTGGCCAG
TTTGCCATCGTGAAGAAGTGCCGGGAGAAGAGCACGGGGCTTGAGTATGCAGCCAAGTTCATCAAGAAGC
GGCAGAGCCGGGCGAGCCGGCGCGGTGTGAGCCGGGAGGAGATCGAGCGGGAGGTGAGCATCCTGCGGCA
GGTGCTGCACCACAATGTCATCACGCTGCACGACGTCTATGAGAACCGCACCGACGTGGTGCTCATCCTT
GAGCTAGTGTCTGGAGGAGAGCTCTTCGATTTCCTGGCCCAGAAGGAGTCACTGAGTGAGGAGGAGGCCA
CCAGCTTCATTAAGCAGATCCTGGATGGGGTGAACTACCTTCACACAAAGAAAATTGCTCACTTTGATCT
CAAGCCAGAAAACATTATGTTGTTAGACAAGAATATTCCCATTCCACACATCAAGCTGATTGACTTT
