[The description below was written by a language model from this plasmid's Addgene catalogue record.]
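Description:
pDONR223-DAPK2 is a Gateway entry-type clone built on the Invitrogen pDONR223 donor backbone (about 5 kb without insert) and carrying the human DAPK2 open reading frame, which encodes death-associated protein kinase 2 (also known as DRP-1). The insert is roughly 1.1 kb and was introduced by Gateway recombination cloning. The plasmid is maintained in E. coli as a high-copy construct under spectinomycin selection. No feature table accompanies the record, so the origin of replication and the precise recombination sites are not listed. In a pDONR223-derived clone of this kind, the ORF would normally be flanked by attL sites that allow transfer into attR-containing destination vectors. M13 forward and reverse priming sites flank the insert for sequence verification.

The central design feature is that the DAPK2 ORF lacks a stop codon. This "open" configuration lets the coding sequence be recombined in frame into a destination vector that supplies a C-terminal epitope tag of choice together with the stop codon. Because the donor backbone is a shuttle for the ORF rather than an expression vector (the record names no promoter driving the insert), the depositors state that it should not be used directly for transfection. Instead, the ORF is meant to be moved into expression vectors, and the depositors point to a companion set of lentiviral destination vectors (pLX301 to pLX304) for expression in mammalian cells. The clone belongs to a kinase ORF collection associated with a study of resistance to RAF inhibition through MAP kinase pathway reactivation, which is consistent with use in gain-of-function kinase expression screens.
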