Addgene plasmid #23390: pDONR223-DAPK2
Depositing lab: William Hahn & David Root. Depositing organization: Dana-Farber Cancer Institute. Publication: COT drives resistance to RAF inhibition through MAP kinase pathway reactivation. Johannessen CM, Boehm JS, Kim SY, Thomas SR, Wardwell L, Johnson LA, Emery CM, Stransky N, Cogdill AP, Barretina J, Caponigro G, Hieronymus H, Murray RR, Salehi-Ashtiani K, Hill DE, Vidal M, Zhao JJ, Yang X, Alkan O, Kim S, Harris JL, Wilson CJ, Myer VE, Finan PM, Root DE, Roberts TM, Golub T, Flaherty KT, Dummer R, Weber BL, Sellers WR, Schlegel R, Wargo JA, Hahn WC, Garraway LA. Nature. 2010 Dec 16;468(7326):968-72. doi: 10.1038/nature09627 PubMed 21107320.
Backbone
  Vector backbone: pDONR223
  Backbone manufacturer: Invitrogen
  Backbone size w/o insert (bp): 5005
  Vector type: Gateway Donor vector
Growth in bacteria
  Bacterial resistance: Spectinomycin, 50 μg/mL
  Growth temperature: 37°C
  Growth strain: DH5alpha
  Copy number: High Copy
Gene/Insert
  Gene/Insert name: DAPK2 (alt name: death-associated protein kinase 2)
  Species: H. sapiens (human)
  Insert size (bp): 1113
  Entrez Gene: DAPK2 (a.k.a. DRP-1, DRP1)
  Cloning method: Gateway Cloning
  Sequencing primers: 5′ M13pUC-fwd; 3′ M13rev
Terms and licenses: Academic/Nonprofit Terms; Industry Terms: Not Available to Industry
Depositor comments: The ORF has no Stop codon. This design enables easy recombination into a destination vector to add an epitope tag of choice and Stop codon to the ORF. Do NOT use this plasmid directly for transfections. A set of 4 custom lentiviral vectors is available ( pLX301 (http://www.addgene.org/25895/) , pLX302 (http://www.addgene.org/25896/) , pLX303 (http://www.addgene.org/25897/) , pLX304 (http://www.addgene.org/25890/) ) to be used to express these ORFs in mammalian cells. These plasmids are not included in the kit and must be ordered separately.
How to cite: pDONR223-DAPK2 was a gift from William Hahn & David Root (Addgene plasmid # 23390 ; http://n2t.net/addgene:23390 ; RRID:Addgene_23390)
